>Addgene plasmid #197190 | pCytERM-mRhubarb719-N1 | addgene full sequence | sequence record 386556 | Addgene NGS Result
TAGTTATTAATAGTAATCAATTACGGGGTCATTAGTTCATAGCCCATATATGGAGTTCCGCGTTACATAA
CTTACGGTAAATGGCCCGCCTGGCTGACCGCCCAACGACCCCCGCCCATTGACGTCAATAATGACGTATG
TTCCCATAGTAACGCCAATAGGGACTTTCCATTGACGTCAATGGGTGGAGTATTTACGGTAAACTGCCCA
CTTGGCAGTACATCAAGTGTATCATATGCCAAGTACGCCCCCTATTGACGTCAATGACGGTAAATGGCCC
GCCTGGCATTATGCCCAGTACATGACCTTATGGGACTTTCCTACTTGGCAGTACATCTACGTATTAGTCA
TCGCTATTACCATGGTGATGCGGTTTTGGCAGTACATCAATGGGCGTGGATAGCGGTTTGACTCACGGGG
ATTTCCAAGTCTCCACCCCATTGACGTCAATGGGAGTTTGTTTTGGCACCAAAATCAACGGGACTTTCCA
AAATGTCGTAACAACTCCGCCCCATTGACGCAAATGGGCGGTAGGCGTGTACGGTGGGAGGTCTATATAA
GCAGAGCTGGTTTAGTGAACCGTCAGATCCGCTAGCGCTACCGGACTCAGATCTATGGACCCTGTGGTGG
TGCTGGGGCTCTGTCTCTCCTGTTTGCTTCTCCTTTCACTCTGGAAACAGAGCTATGGGGGAGGGAAGCT
TCGAATTCTGCAGTCGACGGTACCGCGGGCCCGGGATCCACCGGTCGCCACCATGGCTGAAGGATCCGTC
GCCAGGCAGCCTGACCTCTTGACCTGCGACGATGAGCCGATCCATATCCCCGGTGCCATCCAACCGCATG
GACTGCTGCTCGCCCTCGCCGCCGACATGACGATCGTTGCCGGCAGCGACAACCTTCCCGAACTCACCGG
ACTGGCGATCGGCGCCCTGATCGGCCGCTCTGCGGCCGATGTCTTCGACTCGGAGACGCACAACCGTCTG
ACGATCGCCTTGGCCGAGCCCGGGGCGGCCGTCGGAGCACCGATCACTGTCGGCTTTACGATGCGAAAGG
ACGCAGGCTTCATCGGCTCCTGGCATCGCCATGATCAGCTCATCTTCCTCGAGCTCGAGCCTCCCCAGCG
GGACGTCGCCGAGCCGCAGGCGTTCTTCCGCCACACCAACAGCGCCATCCGCCGCCTGCAGGCCGCCGAA
ACCTTGGAGAGCGCCTGCGCCGCCGCGGCGCAAGAGGTGCGGAAGATTACCGGCTTCGATCGGGTGATGA
TCTATCGCTTCGCCTCCGACTTCAGCGGCGAAGTGATCGCAGAGGATCGGTGCGCCGAGGTCGAGTCAAA
ACTAGGCCTGCACTCCCCTGCCTCATACATCCCGGCGCAGGCCCGTCGGCTCTATACCATCAACCCGGTA
CGGATCATTCCCGATATCAATTATCGGCCGGTGCCGGTCACCCCAGACCTCAATCCGGTCACCGGGCGGC
CGATTGATCTTAGCTTCGCCATCCTGCGCAGCGTCTCGCCCGTCCATCTGGAATTCATGCGCAACATAGG
CATGCACGGCACGATGTCGATCTCGATTTTGCGCGGCGAGCGACTGTGGGGATTGATCGTTTGCCATCAC
CGAACGCCGTACTACGTCGATCTCGATGGCCGCCAAGCCTGCGAGCTAGTCGCCCAGGTTCTGGCCCGGG
CGATCGGCGTGATGGAAGAGTAAGCGGCCGCGACTCTAGATCATAATCAGCCATACCACATTTGTAGAGG
TTTTACTTGCTTTAAAAAACCTCCCACACCTCCCCCTGAACCTGAAACATAAAATGAATGCAATTGTTGT
TGTTAACTTGTTTATTGCAGCTTATAATGGTTACAAATAAAGCAATAGCATCACAAATTTCACAAATAAA
GCATTTTTTTCACTGCATTCTAGTTGTGGTTTGTCCAAACTCATCAATGTATCTTAAGGCGTAAATTGTA
AGCGTTAATATTTTGTTAAAATTCGCGTTAAATTTTTGTTAAATCAGCTCATTTTTTAACCAATAGGCCG
AAATCGGCAAAATCCCTTATAAATCAAAAGAATAGACCGAGATAGGGT
[37 nt withheld, positions 2079-2115]
AAAGAACGTGGACTCCAACGTCAAAGG
[49 nt withheld, positions 2143-2191]
T
[91 nt withheld, positions 2193-2283]
G
[124 nt withheld, positions 2285-2408]
CAGGTGGCACTTTTCGGGGAAATGTGCGCGGAACCCCTATTTGTTTATTTTTCTAAATACATTCAAATAT
GTATCCGCTCATGAGACAATAACCCTGATAAATGCTTCAATAATATTGAAAAAGGAAGAGTCCTGAGGCG
GAAAGAACCAGCTGTGGAATGTGTGTCAGTTAGGGTGTGGAAAGTCCCCAGGCTCCCCAGCAGGCAGAAG
TATGCAAAGCATGCATCTCAATTAGTCAGCAACCAGGTGTGGAAAGTCCCCAGGCTCCCCAGCAGGCAGA
AGTATGCAAAGCATGCATCTCAATTAGTCAGCAACCATAGTCCCGCCCCTAACTCCGCCCATCCCGCCCC
TAACTCCGCCCAGTTCCGCCCATTCTCCGCCCCATGGCTGACTAATTTTTTTTATTTATGCAGAGGCCGA
GGCCGCCTCGGCCTCTGAGCTATTCCAGAAGTAGTGAGGAGGCTTTTTTGGAGGCCTAGGCTTTTGCAAA
GATCGATCAAGAGACAGGATGAGGATCGTTTCGCATGATTGAACAAGATGGATTGCACGCAGGTTCTCCG
GCCGCTTGGGTGGAGAGGCTATTCGGCTATGACTGGGCACAACAGACAATCGGCTGCTCTGATGCCGCCG
TGTTCCGGCTGTCAGCGCAGGGGCGCCCGGTTCTTTTTGTCAAGACCGACCTGTCCGGTGCCCTGAATGA
ACTGCAAGACGAGGCAGCGCGGCTATCGTGGCTGGCCACGACGGGCGTTCCTTGCGCAGCTGTGCTCGAC
GTTGTCACTGAAGCGGGAAGGGACTGGCTGCTATTGGGCGAAGTGCCGGGGCAGGATCTCCTGTCATCTC
ACCTTGCTCCTGCCGAGAAAGTATCCATCATGGCTGATGCAATGCGGCGGCTGCATACGCTTGATCCGGC
TACCTGCCCATTCGACCACCAAGCGAAACATCGCATCGAGCGAGCACGTACTCGGATGGAAGCCGGTCTT
GTCGATCAGGATGATCTGGACGAAGAGCATCAGGGGCTCGCGCCAGCCGAACTGTTCGCCAGGCTCAAGG
CGAGCATGCCCGACGGCGAGGATCTCGTCGTGACCCATGGCGATGCCTGCTTGCCGAATATCATGGTGGA
AAATGGCCGCTTTTCTGGATTCATCGACTGTGGCCGGCTGGGTGTGGCGGACCGCTATCAGGACATAGCG
TTGGCTACCCGTGATATTGCTGAAGAGCTTGGCGGCGAATGGGCTGACCGCTTCCTCGTGCTTTACGGTA
TCGCCGCTCCCGATTCGCAGCGCATCGCCTTCTATCGCCTTCTTGACGAGTTCTTCTGAGCGGGACTCTG
GGGTTCGAAATGACCGACCAAGCGACGCCCAACCTGCCATCACGAGATTTCGATTCCACCGCCGCCTTCT
ATGAAAGGTTGGGCTTCGGAATCGTTTTCCGGGACGCCGGCTGGATGATCCTCCAGCGCGGGGATCTCAT
GCTGGAGTTCTTCGCCCACCCTAGGGGGAGGCTAACTGAAACACGGAAGGAGACAATACCGGAAGGAACC
CGCGCTATGACGGCAATAAAAAGACAGAATAAAACGCACGGTGTTGGGTCGTTTGTTCATAAACGCGGGG
TTCGGTCCCAGGGCTGGCACTCTGTCGATACCCCACCGAGACCCCATTGGGGCCAATACGCCCGCGTTTC
TTCCTTTTCCCCACCCCACCCCCCAAGTTCGGGTGAAGGCCCAGGGCTCGCAGCCAACGTCGGGGCGGCA
GGCCCTGCCATAGCCTCAGGTTACTCATATATACTTTAGATTGATTTAAAACTTCATTTTTAATTTAAAA
GGATCTAGGTGAAGATCCTTTTTGATAATCTCATGACCAAAATCCCTTAACGTGAGTTTTCGTTCCACTG
AGCGTCAGACCCCGTAGAAAAGATCAAAGGATCTTCTTGAGATCCTTTTTTTCTGCGCGTAATCTGCTGC
TTGCAAACAAAAAAACCACCGCTACCAGCGGTGGTTTGTTTGCCGGATCAAGAGCTACCAACTCTTTTTC
CGAAGGTAACTGGCTTCAGCAGAGCGCAGATACCAAATACTGTTCTTCTAGTGTAGCCGTAGTTAGGCCA
CCACTTCAAGAACTCTGTAGCACCGCCTACATACCTCGCTCTGCTAATCCTGTTACCAGTGGCTGCTGCC
AGTGGCGATAAGTCGTGTCTTACCGGGTTGGACTCAAGACGATAGTTACCGGATAAGGCGCAGCGGTCGG
GCTGAACGGGGGGTTCGTGCACACAGCCCAGCTTGGAGCGAACGACCTACACCGAACTGAGATACCTACA
GCGTGAGCTATGAGAAAGCGCCACGCTTCCCGAAGGGAGAAAGGCGGACAGGTATCCGGTAAGCGGCAGG
GTCGGAACAGGAGAGCGCACGAGGGAGCTTCCAGGGGGAAACGCCTGGTATCTTTATAGTCCTGTCGGGT
TTCGCCACCTCTGACTTGAGCGTCGATTTTTGTGATGCTCGTCAGGGGGGCGGAGCCTATGGAAAAACGC
CAGCAACGCGGCCTTTTTACGGTTCCTGGCCTTTTGCTGGCCTTTTGCTCACATGTTCTTTCCTGCGTTA
TCCCCTGATTCTGTGGATAACCGTATTACCGCCATGCAT
Features (pLannotate 1.2.2; 16 found; start..end, strand, type, name):
     61..364     +  enhancer       CMV enhancer: human cytomegalovirus immediate early enhancer
    365..568     +  promoter       CMV promoter: human cytomegalovirus (CMV) immediate early promoter
    591..614     +  misc_feature   MCS (fragment): multiple cloning site
    615..701     +  CDS            CYP2C1 (fragment): CP2C1_RABIT - Experimental evidence at protein level: Swiss-Prot protein existence level 1. Cytochromes P450 are a group of heme-thiolate monooxygenases. In liver microsomes, this enzyme is involved in an NADPH-dependent electron transport pathway. It oxidizes a variety of structurally unrelated compounds, including steroids, fatty acids, and xenobiotics. From Oryctolagus cuniculus (Rabbit).
    696..739     +  misc_feature   MCS (fragment): multiple cloning site
    753..1700    +  CDS            mRhubarb719: mRhubarb719 is a basic (constitutively fluorescent) near ir fluorescent protein published in 2019, derived from Rhodopseudomonas palustris. It requires the cofactor biliverdin for fluorescence.
   1719..1802    +  CDS            large T antigen (fragment): large T antigen from SV40 (simian virus 40)
   1825..1946    +  polyA_signal   SV40 poly(A) signal: SV40 polyadenylation signal
   1980..2408    -  rep_origin     f1 ori (sequence partly withheld): f1 bacteriophage origin of replication; arrow indicates direction of (+) strand synthesis
   2435..2539    +  promoter       AmpR promoter: bla
   2541..2898    +  promoter       SV40 promoter: SV40 enhancer and early promoter
   2933..3727    +  CDS            NeoR/KanR: aminoglycoside phosphotransferase from Tn5; aph(3')-II (or nptII); confers resistance to neomycin, kanamycin, and G418 (Geneticin®)
   3748..3900    +  CDS            ble (fragment): BLE_KLEPN - Experimental evidence at protein level: Swiss-Prot protein existence level 1. Binding protein with a strong affinity to the bleomycin family of antibiotics. Binds to CL990; an antimitotic-antibiotic compound. From Klebsiella pneumoniae.
   3959..4006    +  polyA_signal   HSV TK poly(A) signal: herpes simplex virus thymidine kinase polyadenylation signal (Cole and Stacy, 1985)
   4097..4113    -  polyA_signal   bGH poly(A) signal (fragment): bovine growth hormone polyadenylation signal
   4335..4923    +  rep_origin     ori: high-copy-number ColE1/pMB1/pBR322/pUC origin of replication
