[The description below was written by a language model from this plasmid's Addgene catalogue record and pLannotate feature annotations shown in this document.]
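Description:
pCytERM-mRhubarb719-N1 is a mammalian expression plasmid of about 5 kb built on an N1-type backbone (pN1), in which the fluorescent protein sits at the C-terminal end of the fusion partner. It is maintained in E. coli at high copy through a ColE1/pUC-type origin and selected with kanamycin. The single NeoR/KanR (aminoglycoside phosphotransferase) gene is preceded by both a bacterial bla promoter and the SV40 enhancer/early promoter and followed by the HSV TK polyadenylation signal, so the same marker can also confer G418 resistance in mammalian cells. An f1 origin is also present. Short annotated fragments of ble, SV40 large T antigen and the bGH poly(A) signal appear to be backbone remnants or partial matches rather than functional elements.

The payload is driven by the human CMV immediate-early enhancer and promoter and terminated by the SV40 poly(A) signal. The open reading frame begins with CytERM, annotated here as a short N-terminal fragment of cytochrome P450 2C1. This segment is commonly used as an anchor that tethers a fusion partner to the cytoplasmic face of the endoplasmic reticulum membrane. The feature table matches this fragment to the rabbit protein, whereas the catalogue lists the insert species as mouse, and the record does not resolve this difference. A short linker derived from the multiple cloning site joins it to mRhubarb719, a near-infrared fluorescent protein derived from Rhodopseudomonas palustris that needs biliverdin as its chromophore.

The plasmid was deposited with a study quantitatively comparing near-infrared fluorescent proteins. CytERM fusions are typically used to judge a fluorescent protein's tendency to oligomerise in cells by its effect on ER morphology, although the record itself states only that the construct expresses the fusion in mammalian cells.
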