Addgene plasmid #197190: pCytERM-mRhubarb719-N1
Purpose: Expresses the fusion protein of CytERM-mRhubarb719 in mammalian cells
Depositing lab: Kiryl Piatkevich. Depositing organization: Westlake University. Publication: Quantitative assessment of near-infrared fluorescent proteins. Zhang H, Papadaki S, Sun X, Wang X, Drobizhev M, Yao L, Rehbock M, Koster RW, Wu L, Namikawa K, Piatkevich KD. Nat Methods. 2023 Sep 4. doi: 10.1038/s41592-023-01975-z. PubMed 37666982.
Backbone
  Vector backbone: pN1
  Vector type: Mammalian Expression
Growth in bacteria
  Bacterial resistance: Kanamycin, 50 μg/mL
  Growth temperature: 37°C
  Growth strain: NEB Stable
  Copy number: High Copy
Gene/Insert
  Gene/Insert name: CytERM-mRhubarb719
  Species: M. musculus (mouse)
  Cloning method: Gibson Cloning
Terms and licenses: Academic/Nonprofit Terms; Industry Terms: Not Available to Industry
Depositor comments: Please visit https://www.researchsquare.com/article/rs-797586/v1 for preprint.
How to cite: pCytERM-mRhubarb719-N1 was a gift from Kiryl Piatkevich (Addgene plasmid # 197190 ; http://n2t.net/addgene:197190 ; RRID:Addgene_197190)
